>Addgene plasmid #131713 | p3xFLAG CMV14 / BRAF-D594N | addgene full sequence | sequence record 257751 | Addgene NGS Result
GACATTGATTATTGACTAGTTATTAATAGTAATCAATTACGGGGTCATTAGTTCATAGCCCATATATGGA
GTTCCGCGTTACATAACTTACGGTAAATGGCCCGCCTGGCTGACCGCCCAACGACCCCCGCCCATTGACG
TCAATAATGACGTATGTTCCCATAGTAACGCCAATAGGGACTTTCCATTGACGTCAATGGGTGGAGTATT
TACGGTAAACTGCCCACTTGGCAGTACATCAAGTGTATCATATGCCAAGTCCGCCCCCTATTGACGTCAA
TGACGGTAAATGGCCCGCCTGGCATTATGCCCAGTACATGACCTTACGGGACTTTCCTACTTGGCAGTAC
ATCTACGTATTAGTCATCGCTATTACCATGGTGATGCGGTTTTGGCAGTACACCAATGGGCGTGGATAGC
GGTTTGACTCACGGGGATTTCCAAGTCTCCACCCCATTGACGTCAATGGGAGTTTGTTTTGGCACCAAAA
TCAACGGGACTTTCCAAAATGTCGTAATAACCCCGCCCCGTTGACGCAAATGGGCGGTAGGCGTGTACGG
TGGGAGGTCTATATAAGCAGAGCTCGTTTAGTGAACCGTCAGAATTAAGCTTGCGGCCGCATGGCGGCGC
TGAGCGGTGGCGGTGGTGGCGGCGCGGAGCCGGGCCAGGCTCTGTTCAACGGGGACATGGAGCCCGAGGC
CGGCGCCGGCGCCGGCGCCGCGGCCTCTTCGGCTGCGGACCCTGCCATTCCGGAGGAGGTGTGGAATATC
AAACAAATGATTAAGTTGACACAGGAACATATAGAGGCCCTATTGGACAAATTTGGTGGGGAGCATAATC
CACCATCAATATATCTGGAGGCCTATGAAGAATACACCAGCAAGCTAGATGCACTCCAACAAAGAGAACA
ACAGTTATTGGAATCTCTGGGGAACGGAACTGATTTTTCTGTTTCTAGCTCTGCATCAATGGATACCGTT
ACATCTTCTTCCTCTTCTAGCCTTTCAGTGCTACCTTCATCTCTTTCAGTTTTTCAAAATCCCACAGATG
TGGCACGGAGCAACCCCAAGTCACCACAAAAACCTATCGTTAGAGTCTTCCTGCCCAACAAACAGAGGAC
AGTGGTACCTGCAAGGTGTGGAGTTACAGTCCGAGACAGTCTAAAGAAAGCACTGATGATGAGAGGTCTA
ATCCCAGAGTGCTGTGCTGTTTACAGAATTCAGGATGGAGAGAAGAAACCAATTGGTTGGGACACTGATA
TTTCCTGGCTTACTGGAGAAGAATTGCATGTGGAAGTGTTGGAGAATGTTCCACTTACAACACACAACTT
TGTACGAAAAACGTTTTTCACCTTAGCATTTTGTGACTTTTGTCGAAAGCTGCTTTTCCAGGGTTTCCGC
TGTCAAACATGTGGTTATAAATTTCACCAGCGTTGTAGTACAGAAGTTCCACTGATGTGTGTTAATTATG
ACCAACTTGATTTGCTGTTTGTCTCCAAGTTCTTTGAACACCACCCAATACCACAGGAAGAGGCGTCCTT
AGCAGAGACTGCCCTAACATCTGGATCATCCCCTTCCGCACCCGCCTCGGACTCTATTGGGCCCCAAATT
CTCACCAGTCCGTCTCCTTCAAAATCCATTCCAATTCCACAGCCCTTCCGACCAGCAGATGAAGATCATC
GAAATCAATTTGGGCAACGAGACCGATCCTCATCAGCTCCCAATGTGCATATAAACACAATAGAACCTGT
CAATATTGATGACTTGATTAGAGACCAAGGATTTCGTGGTGATGGAGGATCAACCACAGGTTTGTCTGCT
ACCCCCCCTGCCTCATTACCTGGCTCACTAACTAACGTGAAAGCCTTACAGAAATCTCCAGGACCTCAGC
GAGAAAGGAAGTCATCTTCATCCTCAGAAGACAGGAATCGAATGAAAACACTTGGTAGACGGGACTCGAG
TGATGATTGGGAGATTCCTGATGGGCAGATTACAGTGGGACAAAGAATTGGATCTGGATCATTTGGAACA
GTCTACAAGGGAAAGTGGCATGGTGATGTGGCAGTGAAAATGTTGAATGTGACAGCACCTACACCTCAGC
AGTTACAAGCCTTCAAAAATGAAGTAGGAGTACTCAGGAAAACACGACATGTGAATATCCTACTCTTCAT
GGGCTATTCCACAAAGCCACAACTGGCTATTGTTACCCAGTGGTGTGAGGGCTCCAGCTTGTATCACCAT
CTCCATATCATTGAGACCAAATTTGAGATGATCAAACTTATAGATATTGCACGACAGACTGCACAGGGCA
TGGATTACTTACACGCCAAGTCAATCATCCACAGAGACCTCAAGAGTAATAATATATTTCTTCATGAAGA
CCTCACAGTAAAAATAGGTAATTTTGGTCTAGCTACAGTGAAATCTCGATGGAGTGGGTCCCATCAGTTT
GAACAGTTGTCTGGATCCATTTTGTGGATGGCACCAGAAGTCATCAGAATGCAAGATAAAAATCCATACA
GCTTTCAGTCAGATGTATATGCATTTGGAATTGTTCTGTATGAATTGATGACTGGACAGTTACCTTATTC
AAACATCAACAACAGGGACCAGATAATTTTTATGGTGGGACGAGGATACCTGTCTCCAGATCTCAGTAAG
GTACGGAGTAACTGTCCAAAAGCCATGAAGAGATTAATGGCAGAGTGCCTCAAAAAGAAAAGAGATGAGA
GACCACTCTTTCCCCAAATTCTCGCCTCTATTGAGCTGCTGGCCCGCTCATTGCCAAAAATTCACCGCAG
TGCATCAGAACCCTCCTTGAATCGGGCTGGTTTCCAAACAGAGGATTTTAGTCTATATGCTTGTGCTTCT
CCAAAAACACCCATCCAGGCAGGGGGATATGGTGCGTTTCCTGTCCACTCTAGAGGATCCCGGGCTGACT
ACAAAGACCATGACGGTGATTATAAAGATCATGACATCGACTACAAGGATGACGATGACAAGTAGTGATC
CCGGGTGGCATCCCTGTGACCCCTCCCCAGTGCCTCTCCTGGCCCTGGAAGTTGCCACTCCAGTGCCCAC
CAGCCTTGTCCTAATAAAATTAAGTTGCATCATTTTGTCTGACTAGGTGTCCTTCTATAATATTATGGGG
TGGAGGGGGGTGGTATGGAGCAAGGGGCAAGTTGGGAAGACAACCTGTAGGGCCTGCGGGGTCTATTGGG
AACCAAGCTGGAGTGCAGTGGCACAATCTTGGCTCACTGCAATCTCCGCCTCCTGGGTTCAAGCGATTCT
CCTGCCTCAGCCTCCCGAGTTGTTGGGATTCCAGGCATGCATGACCAGGCTCAGCTAATTTTTGTTTTTT
TGGTAGAGACGGGGTTTCACCATATTGGCCAGGCTGGTCTCCAACTCCTAATCTCAGGTGATCTACCCAC
CTTGGCCTCCCAAATTGCTGGGATTACAGGCGTGAACCACTGCTCCCTTCCCTGTCCTTCTGATTTTAAA
ATAACTATACCAGCAGGAGGACGTCCAGACACAGCATAGGCTACCTGGCCATGCCCAACCGGTGGGACAT
TTGAGTTGCTTGCTTGGCACTGTCCTCTCATGCGTTGGGTCCACTCAGTAGATGCCTGTTGAATTGGGTA
CGCGGCCAGCTTGGCTGTGGAATGTGTGTCAGTTAGGGTGTGGAAAGTCCCCAGGCTCCCCAGCAGGCAG
AAGTATGCAAAGCATGCATCTCAATTAGTCAGCAACCAGGTGTGGAAAGTCCCCAGGCTCCCCAGCAGGC
AGAAGTATGCAAAGCATGCATCTCAATTAGTCAGCAACCATAGTCCCGCCCCTAACTCCGCCCATCCCGC
CCCTAACTCCGCCCAGTTCCGCCCATTCTCCGCCCCATGGCTGACTAATTTTTTTTATTTATGCAGAGGC
CGAGGCCGCCTCGGCCTCTGAGCTATTCCAGAAGTAGTGAGGAGGCTTTTTTGGAGGAATTGATCAGCTT
GGGATCTGATCAAGAGACAGGATGAGGATCGTTTCGCATGATTGAACAAGATGGATTGCACGCAGGTTCT
CCGGCCGCTTGGGTGGAGAGGCTATTCGGCTATGACTGGGCACAACAGACAATCGGCTGCTCTGATGCCG
CCGTGTTCCGGCTGTCAGCGCAGGGGCGCCCGGTTCTTTTTGTCAAGACCGACCTGTCCGGTGCCCTGAA
TGAACTGCAGGACGAGGCAGCGCGGCTATCGTGGCTGGCCACGACGGGCGTTCCTTGCGCAGCTGTGCTC
GACGTTGTCACTGAAGCGGGAAGGGACTGGCTGCTATTGGGCGAAGTGCCGGGGCAGGATCTCCTGTCAT
CTCACCTTGCTCCTGCCGAGAAAGTATCCATCATGGCTGATGCAATGCGGCGGCTGCATACGCTTGATCC
GGCTACCTGCCCATTCGACCACCAAGCGAAACATCGCATCGAGCGAGCACGTACTCGGATGGAAGCCGGT
CTTGTCGATCAGGATGATCTGGACGAAGAGCATCAGGGGCTCGCGCCAGCCGAACTGTTCGCCAGGCTCA
AGGCGCGCATGCCCGACGGCGAGGATCTCGTCGTGACCCATGGCGATGCCTGCTTGCCGAATATCATGGT
GGAAAATGGCCGCTTTTCTGGATTCATCGACTGTGGCCGGCTGGGTGTGGCGGACCGCTATCAGGACATA
GCGTTGGCTACCCGTGATATTGCTGAAGAGCTTGGCGGCGAATGGGCTGACCGCTTCCTCGTGCTTTACG
GTATCGCCGCTCCCGATTCGCAGCGCATCGCCTTCTATCGCCTTCTTGACGAGTTCTTCTGAGCGGGACT
CTGGGGTTCGAAATGACCGACCAAGCGACGCCCAACCTGCCATCACGAGATTTCGATTCCACCGCCGCCT
TCTATGAAAGGTTGGGCTTCGGAATCGTTTTCCGGGACGCCGGCTGGATGATCCTCCAGCGCGGGGATCT
CATGCTGGAGTTCTTCGCCCACCCCGGGCTCGATCCCCTCGCGAGTTGGTTCAGCTGCTGCCTGAGGCTG
GACGACCTCGCGGAGTTCTACCGGCAGTGCAAATCCGTCGGCATCCAGGAAACCAGCAGCGGCTATCCGC
GCATCCATGCCCCCGAACTGCAGGAGTGGGGAGGCACGATGGCCGCTTTGGTCGACCCGGACGGGACGCT
CCTGCGCCTGATACAGAACGAATTGCTTGCAGGCATCTCATGAGTGTGTCTTCCCGTTTTCCGCCTGAGG
TCACTGCGTGGATGGAGCGCTGGCGCCTGCTGCGCGACGGCGAGCTGCTCACCACCCACTCGCCAAGCTG
GAACCGTAAAAAGGCCGCGTTGCTGGCGTTTTTCCATAGGCTCCGCCGATCATAATCAGCCATACCACAT
TTGTAGAGGTTTTACTTGCTTTAAAAAACCTCCCACACCTCCCCCTGAACCTGAAACATAAAATGAATGC
AATTGTTGTTGTTAACTTGTTTATTGCAGCTTATAATGGTTACAAATAAAGCAATAGCATCACAAATTTC
ACAAATAAAGCATTTTTTTCACTGCATTCTAGTTGTGGTTTGTCCAAACTCATCAATGTATCTTATCATG
TCTGGATCAATTCCCTATAGTGAGTCGTATTAAATTCGTAATCATGTCATAGCTGTTTCCTGTGTGAAAT
TGTTATCCGCTCACAATTCCACACAACATACGAGCCGGAAGCATAAAGTGTAAAGCCTGGGGTGCCTAAT
GAGTGAGCTAACTCACATTAATTGCGTTGCGCTCACTGCCCGCTTTCCAGTCGGGAAACCTGTCGTGCCA
GCTGCATTAATGAATCGGCCAACGCGCGGGGAGAGGCGGTTTGCGTATTGGGCGCTCTTCCGCTTCCTCG
CTCACTGACTCGCTGCGCTCGGTCGTTCGGCTGCGGCGAGCGGTATCAGCTCACTCAAAGGCGGTAATAC
GGTTATCCACAGAATCAGGGGATAACGCAGGAAAGAACATGTGAGCAAAAGGCCAGCAAAAGGCCAGGAA
CCGTAAAAAGGCCGCGTTGCTGGCGTTTTTCCATAGGCTCCGCCCCCCTGACGAGCATCACAAAAATCGA
CGCTCAAGTCAGAGGTGGCGAAACCCGACAGGACTATAAAGATACCAGGCGTTTCCCCCTGGAAGCTCCC
TCGTGCGCTCTCCTGTTCCGACCCTGCCGCTTACCGGATACCTGTCCGCCTTTCTCCCTTCGGGAAGCGT
GGCGCTTTCTCATAGCTCACGCTGTAGGTATCTCAGTTCGGTGTAGGTCGTTCGCTCCAAGCTGGGCTGT
GTGCACGAACCCCCCGTTCAGCCCGACCGCTGCGCCTTATCCGGTAACTATCGTCTTGAGTCCAACCCGG
TAAGACACGACTTATCGCCACTGGCAGCAGCCACTGGTAACAGGATTAGCAGAGCGAGGTATGTAGGCGG
TGCTACAGAGTTCTTGAAGTGGTGGCCTAACTACGGCTACACTAGAAGAACAGTATTTGGTATCTGCGCT
CTGCTGAAGCCAGTTACCTTCGGAAAAAGAGTTGGTAGCTCTTGATCCGGCAAACAAACCACCGCTGGTA
GCGGTGGTTTTTTTGTTTGCAAGCAGCAGATTACGCGCAGAAAAAAAGGATCTCAAGAAGATCCTTTGAT
CTTTTCTACGGGGTCTGACGCTCAGTGGAACGAAAACTCACGTTAAGGGATTTTGGTCATGAGATTATCA
AAAAGGATCTTCACCTAGATCCTTTTAAATTAAAAATGAAGTTTTAAATCAATCTAAAGTATATATGAGT
AAACTTGGTCTGACAGTTACCAATGCTTAATCAGTGAGGCACCTATCTCAGCGATCTGTCTATTTCGTTC
ATCCATAGTTGCCTGACTCCCCGTCGTGTAGATAACTACGATACGGGAGGGCTTACCATCTGGCCCCAGT
GCTGCAATGATACCGCGAGACCCACGCTCACCGGCTCCAGATTTATCAGCAATAAACCAGCCAGCCGGAA
GGGCCGAGCGCAGAAGTGGTCCTGCAACTTTATCCGCCTCCATCCAGTCTATTAATTGTTGCCGGGAAGC
TAGAGTAAGTAGTTCGCCAGTTAATAGTTTGCGCAACGTTGTTGCCATTGCTACAGGCATCGTGGTGTCA
CGCTCGTCGTTTGGTATGGCTTCATTCAGCTCCGGTTCCCAACGATCAAGGCGAGTTACATGATCCCCCA
TGTTGTGCAAAAAAGCGGTTAGCTCCTTCGGTCCTCCGATCGTTGTCAGAAGTAAGTTGGCCGCAGTGTT
ATCACTCATGGTTATGGCAGCACTGCATAATTCTCTTACTGTCATGCCATCCGTAAGATGCTTTTCTGTG
ACTGGTGAGTACTCAACCAAGTCATTCTGAGAATAGTGTATGCGGCGACCGAGTTGCTCTTGCCCGGCGT
CAATACGGGATAATACCGCGCCACATAGCAGAACTTTAAAAGTGCTCATCATTGGAAAACGTTCTTCGGG
GCGAAAACTCTCAAGGATCTTACCGCTGTTGAGATCCAGTTCGATGTAACCCACTCGTGCACCCAACTGA
TCTTCAGCATCTTTTACTTTCACCAGCGTTTCTGGGTGAGCAAAAACAGGAAGGCAAAATGCCGCAAAAA
AGGGAATAAGGGCGACACGGAAATGTTGAATACTCATACTCTTCCTTTTTCAATATTATTGAAGCATTTA
TCAGGGTTATTGTCTCATGAGCGGATACATATTTGAATGTATTTAGAAAAATAAACAAATAGGGGTTCCG
CGCACATTTCCCCGAAAAGTGCCACCTG
[124 nt withheld, positions 7799-7922]
C
[32 nt withheld, positions 7924-7955]
T
[58 nt withheld, positions 7957-8014]
A
[49 nt withheld, positions 8016-8064]
CCTTTGACGTTGGAGTCCACGTTCTTT
[37 nt withheld, positions 8092-8128]
ACCCTATCTCGGTCTATTCTTTTGATTTATAAGGGATTTTGCCGATTTCGGCCTATTGGTTAAAAAATGA
GCTGATTTAACAAAAATTTAACGCGAATTTTAACAAAATATTAACGCTTACAATTTCCATTCGCCATTCA
GGCTGCGCAACTGTTGGGAAGGGCGATCGGTGCGGGCCTCTTCGCTATTACGCCAGCTGGCGAAAGGGGG
ATGTGCTGCAAGGCGATTAAGTTGGGTAACGCCAGGGTTTTCCCAGTCACGACGTTGTAAAACGACGGCC
AGTGCCAAGCTGATCTATACATTGAATCAATATTGGCAATTAGCCATATTAGTCATTGGTTATATAGCAT
AAATCAATATTGGCTATTGGCCATTGCATACGTTGTATCTATATCATAATATGTACATTTATATTGGCTC
ATGTCCAATATGACCGCCATGTT
Features (pLannotate 1.2.2; 22 found; start..end, strand, type, name):
      1..380     +  enhancer       CMV enhancer: human cytomegalovirus immediate early enhancer
    382..581     +  promoter       CMV promoter: human cytomegalovirus (CMV) immediate early promoter
    621..2918    +  CDS            BRAF: BRAF_HUMAN - Also known as BRAF1, RAFB1. Experimental evidence at protein level: Swiss-Prot protein existence level 1. Protein kinase involved in the transduction of mitogenic signals from the cell membrane to the nucleus (Probable). Phosphorylates MAP2K1, and thereby activates the MAP kinase signal transduction pathway (PubMed:21441910, PubMed:29433126). May play a role in the postsynaptic responses of hippocampal neurons (PubMed:1508179). From Homo sapiens (Human).
   2937..3002    +  CDS            3xFLAG: three tandem FLAG® epitope tags, followed by an enterokinase cleavage site
   3013..3635    +  polyA_signal   hGH poly(A) signal: human growth hormone polyadenylation signal
   3677..3974    +  promoter       SV40 promoter: SV40 enhancer and early promoter
   4028..4819    +  CDS            neo: KKA2_KLEPN - Also known as kan, nptII. Experimental evidence at protein level: Swiss-Prot protein existence level 1. Resistance to kanamycin, neomycin, paromomycin, ribostamycin, butirosin and gentamicin B. From Klebsiella pneumoniae.
   4843..5220    +  CDS            ble: BLE_KLEPN - Experimental evidence at protein level: Swiss-Prot protein existence level 1. Binding protein with a strong affinity to the bleomycin family of antibiotics. Binds to CL990; an antimitotic-antibiotic compound. From Klebsiella pneumoniae.
   5262..5321    +  CDS            str (fragment): STR_KLEPN - Protein inferred from homology: Swiss-Prot protein existence level 3. The aminoglycoside phosphotransferases achieve inactivation of their antibiotic substrates by phosphorylation. From Klebsiella pneumoniae.
   5344..5367    -  rep_origin     CloDF13 ori (fragment): Plasmids containing the CloDF13 (CDF) origin of replication can be propagated in E. coli cells that contain additional plasmids with compatible origins.
   5368..5451    +  CDS            large T antigen (fragment): large T antigen from SV40 (simian virus 40)
   5474..5608    +  polyA_signal   SV40 poly(A) signal: SV40 polyadenylation signal
   5614..5632    -  promoter       T7 promoter: promoter for bacteriophage T7 RNA polymerase
   5670..5686    -  protein_bind   lac operator: The lac repressor binds to the lac operator to inhibit transcription in E. coli. This inhibition can be relieved by adding lactose or isopropyl-β-D-thiogalactopyranoside (IPTG). lac repressor encoded by lacI
   5694..5724    -  promoter       lac promoter: promoter for the E. coli lac operon
   5739..5760    -  protein_bind   CAP binding site: CAP binding activates transcription in the presence of cAMP. E. coli catabolite activator protein
   5773..5865    -  CDS            lacI (fragment): lac repressor; lacI; The lac repressor binds to the lac operator to inhibit transcription in E. coli. This inhibition can be relieved by adding lactose or isopropyl-β-D-thiogalactopyranoside (IPTG).
   6048..6636    -  rep_origin     ori: high-copy-number ColE1/pMB1/pBR322/pUC origin of replication
   6807..7667    -  CDS            AmpR: β-lactamase; bla; confers resistance to ampicillin, carbenicillin, and related antibiotics
   7668..7772    -  promoter       AmpR promoter: bla
   7799..8254    +  rep_origin     f1 ori (sequence partly withheld): f1 bacteriophage origin of replication; arrow indicates direction of (+) strand synthesis
   8258..8412    -  CDS            lacZα (fragment): LacZα fragment of β-galactosidase; lacZ fragment
