[The description below was written by a language model from this plasmid's Addgene catalogue record and pLannotate feature annotations shown in this document.]
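Description:
p3xFLAG CMV14 / BRAF-D594N is a mammalian expression plasmid built on the commercial p3xFLAG-CMV-14 backbone, carrying the human BRAF coding sequence with a D594N substitution. The sequenced record is about 8.6 kb, consistent with a roughly 2.3 kb insert in a 6.3 kb vector. Transcription of the insert is driven by the human cytomegalovirus immediate-early enhancer and promoter. The BRAF open reading frame runs into a backbone-encoded triple FLAG epitope at its C terminus, and the transcript is terminated by the human growth hormone polyadenylation signal. The resulting kinase can therefore be detected or immunoprecipitated with anti-FLAG antibodies, independently of endogenous BRAF. The restriction sites used for cloning are not recorded.

For propagation in E. coli, the plasmid has a high-copy ColE1/pUC-type origin and a β-lactamase gene for ampicillin selection; an f1 origin is also present, allowing single-stranded DNA production. A second mammalian cassette places the neomycin phosphotransferase gene under the SV40 enhancer/early promoter with an SV40 poly(A) signal, allowing G418 selection of stably transfected cells. The annotation also picks up a ble reading frame and a short str fragment downstream of neo, apparently carried along with it. Small fragments of lac, T7, CloDF13 and large T antigen sequences look like backbone remnants rather than functional parts.

The stated purpose is mammalian expression of FLAG-tagged BRAF. The associated publication concerns non-V600 BRAF mutations found in lung cancer and their sensitivity to combined trametinib and dabrafenib, so this construct serves to express one such variant in cultured cells for signalling and drug-response studies.
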