Addgene plasmid #131713: p3xFLAG CMV14 / BRAF-D594N
Purpose: Mammalian Expression of Flag tagged BRAF
Depositing lab: Jacques De Grève. Depositing organization: Vrije Universiteit Brussel. Publication: Non-V600 BRAF mutations recurrently found in lung cancer predict sensitivity to the combination of Trametinib and Dabrafenib. Noeparast A, Teugels E, Giron P, Verschelden G, De Brakeleer S, Decoster L, De Greve J. Oncotarget. 2016 Aug 26;8(36):60094-60108. doi: 10.18632/oncotarget.11635. eCollection 2017 Sep 1. PubMed 28947956.
Backbone
  Vector backbone: p3xFLAG-CMV-14
  Backbone manufacturer: Sigma-Aldrich
  Backbone size w/o insert (bp): 6310
  Vector type: Mammalian Expression
  Selectable markers: Neomycin (select with G418)
Growth in bacteria
  Bacterial resistance: Ampicillin, 100 μg/mL
  Growth temperature: 37°C
  Growth strain: DH5alpha
  Copy number: Unknown
Gene/Insert
  Gene/Insert name: BRAF (alt names: B-RAF; ENSG00000157764)
  Species: H. sapiens (human)
  Insert size (bp): 2301
  Mutation: D594N
  Entrez Gene: BRAF (a.k.a. B-RAF1, B-raf, BRAF-1, BRAF1, NS7, RAFB1)
  Promoter: CMV
  Tag / fusion protein: 3xFLAG (C terminal on backbone)
  Cloning method: Restriction Enzyme; 5′ cloning site Unknown (unknown if destroyed); 3′ cloning site Unknown (unknown if destroyed)
Terms and licenses: Academic/Nonprofit Terms; Industry Terms: Not Available to Industry
Depositor comments: Please also see https://www.ncbi.nlm.nih.gov/pubmed/29662630.
How to cite: p3xFLAG CMV14 / BRAF-D594N was a gift from Jacques De Grève (Addgene plasmid # 131713 ; http://n2t.net/addgene:131713 ; RRID:Addgene_131713)
